>Addgene plasmid #195393 | FLAG-deltaP1P2P4-PTPN22 | addgene full sequence | sequence record 387206 | Addgene Partial NGS Result
ATGCATTAGTTATTAATAGTAATCAATTACGGGGTCATTAGTTCATAGCCCATATATGGAGTTCCGCGTT
ACATAACTTACGGTAAATGGCCCGCCTGGCTGACCGCCCAACGACCCCCGCCCATTGACGTCAATAATGA
CGTATGTTCCCATAGTAACGCCAATAGGGACTTTCCATTGACGTCAATGGGTGGAGTATTTACGGTAAAC
TGCCCACTTGGCAGTACATCAAGTGTATCATATGCCAAGTACGCCCCCTATTGACGTCAATGACGGTAAA
TGGCCCGCCTGGCATTATGCCCAGTACATGACCTTATGGGACTTTCCTACTTGGCAGTACATCTACGTAT
TAGTCATCGCTATTACCATGGTGATGCGGTTTTGGCAGTACATCAATGGGCGTGGATAGCGGTTTGACTC
ACGGGGATTTCCAAGTCTCCACCCCATTGACGTCAATGGGAGTTTGTTTTGGCACCAAAATCAACGGGAC
TTTCCAAAATGTCGTAACAACTCCGCCCCATTGACGCAAATGGGCGGTAGGCGTGTACGGTGGGAGGTCT
ATATAAGCAGAGCTGGTTTAGTGAACCGTCAGATCCGCTAGCGATTACGCCAAGCTCGAAATTAACCCTC
ACTAAAGGGAACAAAAGCTGGAGCTCCACCGCGGTGGCGGCCGCCACCATGGATTACAAGGATGACGACG
ATAAGAGCCCGGGCGGA
[903 nt withheld, positions 718-1620]
CATTCTGGAACAGAGAGTCAAGCAAAGCATTGTATTCCTGAGAAAAATCACACTCTCCAAGCAGACTCTT
ATTCTCCTAATTTACCAAAAAGTACCACAAAAGCAGCAAAAATGATGAACCAACAAAGGACAAAAATGGA
AATCAAAGAATCTTCTTCCTTTGACTTTAGGACTTCTGAAATAAGTGCAAAAGAAGAGCTAGTTTTGCAC
CCTGCTAAATCAAGCACTTCTTTTGACTTTCTGGAGCTAAATTACAGTTTTGACAAAAATGCTGACACAA
CCATGAAATGGCAGACAAAGGCATTTCCAATAGTTGGGGAGCCTCTTCAGAAGCATCAAAGTTTGGATTT
GGGCTCTCTTTTGTTTGAGGGATGTTCTAATTCTAAACCTGTAAATGCAGCAGGAAGATATTTTAATTCA
AAGGTGCCAATAACACGGACCAAATCAACTCCTTTTGAATTGATACAGCAGAGAGAAACCAAGGAGGTGG
ACAGCAAGGAAAACTTTTCTTATTTGGAATCTCAACCACATGATTCTTGTTTTGTAGAGATGCAGGCTCA
AAAAGTAATGCATGTTTCTTCAGCAGAACTGAATTATTCACTGCCATATGACTCTAAACACCAAATACGT
AATGCCTCTAATGTAAAGCACCATGACTCTAGTGCTCTTGGTGTATATTCTTACATACCTTTAGTGGAAA
ATCCTTATTTTTCATCATGGCCTCCAAGTGGTACCAGTTCTAAGATGTCTCTTGATTTACCTGAGAAGCA
AGATGGAACTGTTTTTCCTTCTTCTCTGTTGCCAACATCCTCTACATCCCTCTTCTCTTATTACAATTCA
CATGATTCTTTATCACTGAATTCTCCAACCAATATTTCCTCACTATTGAACCAGGAGTCAGCTGTACTAG
CAACTGCTCCAAGGATAGATGATGAAATCGAATCATTTATTGTGGTTGAGGAAGCTGGAGAATTCTCACC
AAATGTTCCCAAATCCTTATCCTCAGCTGTGAAGGTAAAAATTGGAACATCACTGGAATGGGGTGGAACA
TCTGAACCAAAGAAATTTGATGACTCTGTGATACTTAGACCAAGCAAGAGTGTAAAACTCCGAAGTCCTA
AATCAGAACTACATCAAGATCGTTCTTCTACTCTAGAGTCCTTCTTTCTTGCCGATGAAGATTGTATGCA
GGCCCAATCTATAGAAACATATTCTACTAGCTATCCTGACACCATGGAAAATTCAACATCTTCAAAACAG
ACACTGAAGACTCCTGGAAAAAGTTTCACAAGGAGTAAGAGTTTGAAAATTTTGCGAAACATGAAAAAGA
GTATCTGTAATTCTTGCCCACCAAACAAGCCTGCAGAATCTGTTCAGTCAAATAACTCCAGCTCATTTCT
GAATTTTGGTTTTGCAAACCGTTTTTCAAAAACTTGGAATATTTAATAAAACTCCAGATTTATAATAATA
TGGGCTGCAAGTACACCTCGAGGGGGGGCCCGGTACCTTAATTAATTAAGGTACCAGGTAAGTGTACCCA
ATTCGCCCTATAGTGAGTCGTATTACAATTCACTCGATCGCCCTTCCCAACAGTTGCGCAGCCTGAATGG
CGAATGGAGATCCAATTTTTAAGTGTATAATGTGTTAAACTACTGATTCTAATTGTTTGTGTATTTTAGA
TTCACAGTCCCAAGGCTCATTTCAGGCCCCTCAGTCCTCACAGTCTGTTCATGATCATAATCAGCCATAC
CACATTTGTAGAGGTTTTACTTGCTTTAAAAAACCTCCCACACCTCCCCCTGAACCTGAAACATAAAATG
AATGCAATTGTTGTTGTTAACTTGTTTATTGCAGCTTATAATGGTTACAAATAAAGCAATAGCATCACAA
ATTTCACAAATAAAGCATTTTTTTCACTGCATTCTAGTTGTGGTTTGTCCAAACTCATCAATGTATCTTA
ACGCGTAAATTGTAAGCGTTAATATTTTGTTAAAATTCGCGTTAAATTTTTGTTAAATCAGCTCATTTTT
TAACCAATAGGCCGAAATCGGCAAAATCCCTTATAAATCAAAAGAATAGACCGAGATAGGGT
[37 nt withheld, positions 3713-3749]
AAAGAACGTGGACTCCAACGTCAAAGG
[49 nt withheld, positions 3777-3825]
T
[91 nt withheld, positions 3827-3917]
G
[124 nt withheld, positions 3919-4042]
CAGGTGGCACTTTTCGGGGAAATGTGCGCGGAACCCCTATTTGTTTATTTTTCTAAATACATTCAAATAT
GTATCCGCTCATGAGACAATAACCCTGATAAATGCTTCAATAATATTGAAAAAGGAAGAATCCTGAGGCG
GAAAGAACCAGCTGTGGAATGTGTGTCAGTTAGGGTGTGGAAAGTCCCCAGGCTCCCCAGCAGGCAGAAG
TATGCAAAGCATGCATCTCAATTAGTCAGCAACCAGGTGTGGAAAGTCCCCAGGCTCCCCAGCAGGCAGA
AGTATGCAAAGCATGCATCTCAATTAGTCAGCAACCATAGTCCCGCCCCTAACTCCGCCCATCCCGCCCC
TAACTCCGCCCAGTTCCGCCCATTCTCCGCCCCATGGCTGACTAATTTTTTTTATTTATGCAGAGGCCGA
GGCCGCCTCGGCCTCTGAGCTATTCCAGAAGTAGTGAGGAGGCTTTTTTGGAGGCCTAGGCTTTTGCAAA
GATCGATCAAGAGACAGGATGAGGATCGTTTCGCATGATTGAACAAGATGGATTGCACGCAGGTTCTCCG
GCCGCTTGGGTGGAGAGGCTATTCGGCTATGACTGGGCACAACAGACAATCGGCTGCTCTGATGCCGCCG
TGTTCCGGCTGTCAGCGCAGGGGCGCCCGGTTCTTTTTGTCAAGACCGACCTGTCCGGTGCCCTGAATGA
ACTGCAAGACGAGGCAGCGCGGCTATCGTGGCTGGCCACGACGGGCGTTCCTTGCGCAGCTGTGCTCGAC
GTTGTCACTGAAGCGGGAAGGGACTGGCTGCTATTGGGCGAAGTGCCGGGGCAGGATCTCCTGTCATCTC
ACCTTGCTCCTGCCGAGAAAGTATCCATCATGGCTGATGCAATGCGGCGGCTGCATACGCTTGATCCGGC
TACCTGCCCATTCGACCACCAAGCGAAACATCGCATCGAGCGAGCACGTACTCGGATGGAAGCCGGTCTT
GTCGATCAGGATGATCTGGACGAAGAACATCAGGGGCTCGCGCCAGCCGAACTGTTCGCCAGGCTCAAGG
CGAGCATGCCCGACGGCGAGGATCTCGTCGTGACCCATGGCGATGCCTGCTTGCCGAATATCATGGTGGA
AAATGGCCGCTTTTCTGGATTCATCGACTGTGGCCGGCTGGGTGTGGCGGACCGCTATCAGGACATAGCG
TTGGCTACCCGTGATATTGCTGAAGAACTTGGCGGCGAATGGGCTGACCGCTTCCTCGTGCTTTACGGTA
TCGCCGCTCCCGATTCGCAGCGCATCGCCTTCTATCGCCTTCTTGACGAGTTCTTCTGAGCGGGACTCTG
GGGTTCGAAATGACCGACCAAGCGACGCCCAACCTGCCATCACGAGATTTCGATTCCACCGCCGCCTTCT
ATGAAAGGTTGGGCTTCGGAATCGTTTTCCGGGACGCCGGCTGGATGATCCTCCAGCGCGGGGATCTCAT
GCTGGAGTTCTTCGCCCACCCTAGGGGGAGGCTAACTGAAACACGGAAGGAGACAATACCGGAAGGAACC
CGCGCTATGACGGCAATAAAAAGACAGAATAAAACGCACGGTGTTGGGTCGTTTGTTCATAAACGCGGGG
TTCGGTCCCAGGGCTGGCACTCTGTCGATACCCCACCGAGACCCCATTGGGGCCAATACGCCCGCGTTTC
TTCCTTTTCCCCACCCCACCCCCCAAGTTCGGGTGAAGGCCCAGGGCTCGCAGCCAACGTCGGGGCGGCA
GGCCCTGCCATAGCCTCAGGTTACTCATATATACTTTAGATTGATTTAAAACTTCATTTTTAATTTAAAA
GGATCTAGGTGAAGATCCTTTTTGATAATCTCATGACCAAAATCCCTTAACGTGAGTTTTCGTTCCACTG
AGCGTCAGACCCCGTAGAAAAGATCAAAGGATCTTCTTGAGATCCTTTTTTTCTGCGCGTAATCTGCTGC
TTGCAAACAAAAAAACCACCGCTACCAGCGGTGGTTTGTTTGCCGGATCAAGAGCTACCAACTCTTTTTC
CGAAGGTAACTGGCTTCAGCAGAGCGCAGATACCAAATACTGTTCTTCTAGTGTAGCCGTAGTTAGGCCA
CCACTTCAAGAACTCTGTAGCACCGCCTACATACCTCGCTCTGCTAATCCTGTTACCAGTGGCTGCTGCC
AGTGGCGATAAGTCGTGTCTTACCGGGTTGGACTCAAGACGATAGTTACCGGATAAGGCGCAGCGGTCGG
GCTGAACGGGGGGTTCGTGCACACAGCCCAGCTTGGAGCGAACGACCTACACCGAACTGAGATACCTACA
GCGTGAGCTATGAGAAAGCGCCACGCTTCCCGAAGGGAGAAAGGCGGACAGGTATCCGGTAAGCGGCAGG
GTCGGAACAGGAGAGCGCACGAGGGAGCTTCCAGGGGGAAACGCCTGGTATCTTTATAGTCCTGTCGGGT
TTCGCCACCTCTGACTTGAGCGTCGATTTTTGTGATGCTCGTCAGGGGGGCGGAGCCTATGGAAAAACGC
CAGCAACGCGGCCTTTTTACGGTTCCTGGCCTTTTGCTGGCCTTTTGCTCACATGTTCTTTCCTGCGTTA
TCCCCTGATTCTGTGGATAACCGTATTACCGCC
Features (pLannotate 1.2.2; 20 found; start..end, strand, type, name):
     67..370     +  enhancer       CMV enhancer: human cytomegalovirus immediate early enhancer
    371..574     +  promoter       CMV promoter: human cytomegalovirus (CMV) immediate early promoter
    620..638     +  promoter       T3 promoter: promoter for bacteriophage T3 RNA polymerase
    651..674     +  misc_feature   MCS (fragment): pBluescript multiple cloning site
    682..706     +  CDS            3xFLAG (fragment): three tandem FLAG® epitope tags
    721..3063    +  CDS            PTPN22 (sequence partly withheld): PTN22_HUMAN - Also known as PTPN8. Experimental evidence at protein level: Swiss-Prot protein existence level 1. Acts as negative regulator of T-cell receptor (TCR) signaling by direct dephosphorylation of the Src family kinases LCK and FYN, ITAMs of the TCRz/CD3 complex, as well as ZAP70, VAV, VCP and other key signaling molecules (PubMed:16461343, PubMed:18056643). Associates with and probably dephosphorylates CBL. Dephosphorylates LCK at its activating 'Tyr-394' residue (PubMed:21719704). Dephosphorylates ZAP70 at its activating 'Tyr-493' residue (PubMed:16461343). Dephosphorylates the immu
   3105..3127    +  misc_feature   MCS (fragment): pBluescript multiple cloning site
   3167..3185    -  promoter       T7 promoter: promoter for bacteriophage T7 RNA polymerase
   3195..3234    +  CDS            lacZα (fragment): LacZα fragment of β-galactosidase; lacZ fragment
   3244..3299    +  intron         small t intron (fragment): SV40 (simian virus 40) small t antigen intron
   3299..3436    +  CDS            large T antigen (fragment): large T antigen from SV40 (simian virus 40)
   3459..3580    +  polyA_signal   SV40 poly(A) signal: SV40 polyadenylation signal
   3614..4042    -  rep_origin     f1 ori (sequence partly withheld): f1 bacteriophage origin of replication; arrow indicates direction of (+) strand synthesis
   4069..4171    +  promoter       AmpR promoter: bla
   4175..4532    +  promoter       SV40 promoter: SV40 enhancer and early promoter
   4567..5361    +  CDS            NeoR/KanR: aminoglycoside phosphotransferase from Tn5; aph(3')-II (or nptII); confers resistance to neomycin, kanamycin, and G418 (Geneticin®)
   5382..5534    +  CDS            ble (fragment): BLE_KLEPN - Experimental evidence at protein level: Swiss-Prot protein existence level 1. Binding protein with a strong affinity to the bleomycin family of antibiotics. Binds to CL990; an antimitotic-antibiotic compound. From Klebsiella pneumoniae.
   5593..5640    +  polyA_signal   HSV TK poly(A) signal: herpes simplex virus thymidine kinase polyadenylation signal (Cole and Stacy, 1985)
   5731..5747    -  polyA_signal   bGH poly(A) signal (fragment): bovine growth hormone polyadenylation signal
   5969..6557    +  rep_origin     ori: high-copy-number ColE1/pMB1/pBR322/pUC origin of replication
