[The description below was written by a language model from this plasmid's Addgene catalogue record and pLannotate feature annotations shown in this document.]
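Description:
FLAG-deltaP1P2P4-PTPN22 is a mammalian expression plasmid built on the pCMV-Tag2 backbone that produces an N-terminally FLAG-tagged deletion mutant of human PTPN22 (also known as LYP), the protein tyrosine phosphatase that acts as a negative regulator of T-cell receptor signaling by dephosphorylating kinases such as LCK, FYN and ZAP70. The insert lacks the P1, P2 and P4 proline-rich domains. In the annotated sequence (about 6.7 kb, labelled a partial NGS result), the human cytomegalovirus immediate-early enhancer and promoter sit upstream of a short FLAG epitope match supplied by the backbone, followed by the PTPN22 coding region and an SV40 polyadenylation signal. The flanking SV40 small t intron and large T antigen fragments are most likely just part of that SV40 terminator region. T3 and T7 phage promoters and remnants of the pBluescript-type multiple cloning site flank the insert. The restriction sites used for cloning are not recorded.

The plasmid is propagated in E. coli through a high-copy ColE1/pUC-type origin and selected with kanamycin. A single NeoR/KanR (Tn5 aminoglycoside phosphotransferase) gene is placed behind tandem bacterial (bla) and SV40 early promoters and terminated by an HSV TK polyadenylation signal, so it confers kanamycin resistance in bacteria and can also provide G418 selection in mammalian cells. An f1 origin allows single-stranded DNA production. Small annotated fragments of lacZα, ble and bGH poly(A) appear to be backbone remnants rather than functional elements.

The record gives the purpose simply as mammalian expression of this mutant. The FLAG tag permits detection or immunoprecipitation of the protein, and such a deletion would suit comparison with wild-type PTPN22 to examine what the proline-rich motifs contribute, although specific experiments are not described.
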