Addgene plasmid #195393: FLAG-deltaP1P2P4-PTPN22
Purpose: Mammalian expression of a human PTPN22 mutant (lacking the P1, P2 and P4 domains) with FLAG tag
Depositing lab: Patrick Concannon. Depositing organization: University of Florida.
Backbone
  Vector backbone: pCMV-Tag2
  Vector type: Mammalian Expression
Growth in bacteria
  Bacterial resistance: Kanamycin, 50 μg/mL
  Growth temperature: 37°C
  Growth strain: DH5alpha
  Copy number: Unknown
Gene/Insert
  Gene/Insert name: PTPN22
  Species: H. sapiens (human)
  Mutation: PTPN22 mutant lacking the P1, P2 and P4 proline-rich domains
  Entrez Gene: PTPN22 (a.k.a. LYP, LYP1, LYP2, PEP, PTPN22.5, PTPN22.6, PTPN8)
  Tag / fusion protein: FLAG (N terminal on backbone)
  Cloning method: Restriction Enzyme; 5′ cloning site unknown (unknown if destroyed); 3′ cloning site unknown (unknown if destroyed)
Terms and licenses: Academic/Nonprofit Terms; Industry Terms: Not Available to Industry
How to cite: FLAG-deltaP1P2P4-PTPN22 was a gift from Patrick Concannon (Addgene plasmid # 195393 ; http://n2t.net/addgene:195393 ; RRID:Addgene_195393)
